Addgene plasmid #83457: pcDNA4/TO h-PKD1 FLS (4127-4303)-Myc/His
Purpose: Human PC1-CTp30 expression cassette lacking a Calmodulin binding domain (delta C1) (632)
Depositing lab: Thomas Weimbs. Depositing organization: University of California, Santa Barbara. Publication: Regulation of Polycystin-1 Function by Calmodulin Binding. Doerr N, Wang Y, Kipp KR, Liu G, Benza JJ, Pletnev V, Pavlov TS, Staruschenko A, Mohieldin AM, Takahashi M, Nauli SM, Weimbs T. PLoS One. 2016 Aug 25;11(8):e0161525. doi: 10.1371/journal.pone.0161525. eCollection 2016. PONE-D-16-13986 PubMed 27560828.
Backbone
  Vector backbone: pcDNA4/TO/2xMyc/His
  Vector type: Mammalian Expression
Growth in bacteria
  Bacterial resistance: Ampicillin, 100 μg/mL
  Growth temperature: 37°C
  Growth strain: DH5alpha
  Copy number: High Copy
Gene/Insert
  Gene/Insert name: Polycystin-1
  Species: H. sapiens (human)
  Mutation: Amino-acids 4127-4303
  Entrez Gene: PKD1 (a.k.a. PBP, PC1, Pc-1, TRPP1)
  Tag / fusion protein: Myc (C terminal on insert); 6xHis (C terminal on insert)
Terms and licenses: Academic/Nonprofit Terms; Industry Terms: Not Available to Industry
How to cite: pcDNA4/TO h-PKD1 FLS (4127-4303)-Myc/His was a gift from Thomas Weimbs (Addgene plasmid # 83457 ; http://n2t.net/addgene:83457 ; RRID:Addgene_83457)
