[The description below was written by a language model from this plasmid's Addgene catalogue record and pLannotate feature annotations shown in this document.]
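Description:
pcDNA4/TO h-PKD1 FLS (4127-4303)-Myc/His is a 5,661-bp mammalian expression plasmid built on the pcDNA4/TO/2xMyc/His backbone. It carries a C-terminal fragment of human polycystin-1 (PKD1), recorded as amino acids 4127–4303. The catalogue describes the product as a PC1-CTp30 expression cassette lacking a calmodulin-binding domain (delta C1). The annotated PKD1 coding fragment (about 530 bp) agrees with a stretch of this length. Myc and 6xHis tags are recorded at the C terminus of the insert, although the feature table does not annotate them separately.

Expression is driven by the CMV immediate-early enhancer and promoter, followed by short matches to tet-operator-containing promoters. These matches are consistent with the tandem tet operator sites of the "TO" design. In cells expressing the Tet repressor, such a promoter is held off until tetracycline or doxycycline is added, while in ordinary cells it acts constitutively. A bovine growth hormone polyadenylation signal terminates the transcript.

A second cassette places the Sh ble gene (BleoR) under both the SV40 early promoter and the bacterial EM7 promoter, with an SV40 polyadenylation signal. It allows Zeocin selection in mammalian cells, for example to derive stable lines, and in bacteria. In E. coli the plasmid is maintained through a high-copy ColE1/pUC-type origin and selected with ampicillin via β-lactamase. An f1 origin is also present, along with residual lac promoter/operator and bom fragments from the backbone.

The associated work concerns regulation of polycystin-1 function by calmodulin binding. The construct therefore suits expressing, detecting or purifying the tagged cytoplasmic tail fragment for comparison with other polycystin-1 tail variants.
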