Features (pLannotate 1.2.2; 23 found; start..end, strand, type, name):
     36..80      -  misc_feature   bom (fragment): basis of mobility region from pBR322
    235..614     +  enhancer       CMV enhancer: human cytomegalovirus immediate early enhancer
    687..704     -  promoter       CMV promoter (fragment): human cytomegalovirus (CMV) immediate early promoter
    767..818     +  promoter       CMVd2 promoter: truncated human cytomegalovirus (CMV) immediate early promoter that yields moderately reduced expression relative to the full-length promoter
    820..839     +  promoter       PLtetO-1 promoter (fragment): modified phage lambda PL promoter with tet operator sites (Lutz and Bujard, 1997)
    841..860     +  promoter       PLtetO-1 promoter (fragment): modified phage lambda PL promoter with tet operator sites (Lutz and Bujard, 1997)
    868..901     +  promoter       TRE3GV promoter (fragment): 3rd-generation Tet-responsive promoter that can be activated by binding of Tet-On® 3G, optimized for retroviral and lentiviral vectors
   1028..1558    +  CDS            PKD1 (fragment): PKD1_HUMAN - Experimental evidence at protein level: Swiss-Prot protein existence level 1. Component of a heteromeric calcium-permeable ion channel formed by PKD1 and PKD2 that is activated by interaction between PKD1 and a Wnt family member, such as WNT3A and WNT9B (PubMed:27214281). Both PKD1 and PKD2 are required for channel activity (PubMed:27214281). Involved in renal tubulogenesis (PubMed:12482949). Involved in fluid- flow mechanosensation by the primary cilium in renal epithelium (By similarity). Acts as a regulator of cilium length, together with PKD2 (By similarity). The dynamic contr
   1674..1898    +  polyA_signal   bGH poly(A) signal: bovine growth hormone polyadenylation signal
   1902..1923    +  promoter       SV40 promoter (fragment): SV40 enhancer and early promoter
   1944..2372    +  rep_origin     f1 ori (sequence partly withheld): f1 bacteriophage origin of replication; arrow indicates direction of (+) strand synthesis
   2386..2716    +  promoter       SV40 promoter: SV40 enhancer and early promoter
   2764..2811    +  promoter       EM7 promoter: synthetic bacterial promoter&nbsp
   2830..3204    +  CDS            BleoR: antibiotic-binding protein; Sh ble from Streptoalloteichus hindustanus; confers resistance to bleomycin, phleomycin, and Zeocin™
   3214..3339    +  CDS            ble (fragment): BLE_KLEPN - Experimental evidence at protein level: Swiss-Prot protein existence level 1. Binding protein with a strong affinity to the bleomycin family of antibiotics. Binds to CL990; an antimitotic-antibiotic compound. From Klebsiella pneumoniae.
   3334..3455    +  polyA_signal   SV40 poly(A) signal: SV40 polyadenylation signal
   3528..3544    -  protein_bind   lac operator: The lac repressor binds to the lac operator to inhibit transcription in E. coli. This inhibition can be relieved by adding lactose or isopropyl-β-D-thiogalactopyranoside (IPTG). lac repressor encoded by lacI
   3552..3582    -  promoter       lac promoter: promoter for the E. coli lac operon
   3597..3618    -  protein_bind   CAP binding site: CAP binding activates transcription in the presence of cAMP. E. coli catabolite activator protein
   3631..3723    -  CDS            lacI (fragment): lac repressor; lacI; The lac repressor binds to the lac operator to inhibit transcription in E. coli. This inhibition can be relieved by adding lactose or isopropyl-β-D-thiogalactopyranoside (IPTG).
   3906..4494    -  rep_origin     ori: high-copy-number ColE1/pMB1/pBR322/pUC origin of replication
   4665..5525    -  CDS            AmpR: β-lactamase; bla; confers resistance to ampicillin, carbenicillin, and related antibiotics
   5526..5630    -  promoter       AmpR promoter: bla
>Addgene plasmid #83457 | pcDNA4/TO h-PKD1 FLS (4127-4303)-Myc/His | depositor full sequence | sequence record 159103 | pcDNA4/TO h-PKD1 FLS (4127-4303)-Myc/His sequence 5661 bps
GACGGATCGGGAGATCTCCCGATCCCCTATGGTCGACTCTCAGTACAATCTGCTCTGATGCCGCATAGTT
AAGCCAGTATCTGCTCCCTGCTTGTGTGTTGGAGGTCGCTGAGTAGTGCGCGAGCAAAATTTAAGCTACA
ACAAGGCAAGGCTTGACCGACAATTGCATGAAGAATCTGCTTAGGGTTAGGCGTTTTGCGCTGCTTCGCG
ATGTACGGGCCAGATATACGCGTTGACATTGATTATTGACTAGTTATTAATAGTAATCAATTACGGGGTC
ATTAGTTCATAGCCCATATATGGAGTTCCGCGTTACATAACTTACGGTAAATGGCCCGCCTGGCTGACCG
CCCAACGACCCCCGCCCATTGACGTCAATAATGACGTATGTTCCCATAGTAACGCCAATAGGGACTTTCC
ATTGACGTCAATGGGTGGAGTATTTACGGTAAACTGCCCACTTGGCAGTACATCAAGTGTATCATATGCC
AAGTACGCCCCCTATTGACGTCAATGACGGTAAATGGCCCGCCTGGCATTATGCCCAGTACATGACCTTA
TGGGACTTTCCTACTTGGCAGTACATCTACGTATTAGTCATCGCTATTACCATGGTGATGCGGTTTTGGC
AGTACATCAATGGGCGTGGATAGCGGTTTGACTCACGGGGATTTCCAAGTCTCCACCCCATTGACGTCAA
TGGGAGTTTGTTTTGGAACCAAAATCAACGGGACTTTCCAAAATGTCGTAACAACTCCGCCCCATTGACG
CAAATGGGCGGTAGGCGTGTACGGTGGGAGGTCTATATAAGCAGAGCTCTCCCTATCAGTGATAGAGATC
TCCCTATCAGTGATAGAGATCGTCGACGAGCTCGTTTAGTGAACCGTCAGATCGCCTGGAGACGCCATCC
ACGCTGTTTTGACCTCCATAGAAGACACCGGGACCGATCCAGCCTCCGGACTCTAGCGTTTAAACTTAAG
CTTGGTACCGAGCTCGGATCCACTAGTCCAGTGTGGTGGAATTCATGTACGAGATGGTGGAGTTGTTCCT
GCGCAGGCTGCGCCTCTGGATGGGCCTCAGCAAGGTCAAGGAGTTCCGCCACAAAGTCCGCTTTGAAGGG
ATGGAGCCGCTGCCCTCTCGCTCCTCCAGGGGCTCCAAGGTATCCCCGGATGTGCCCCCACCCAGCGCTG
GCTCCGATGCCTCGCACCCCTCCACCTCCTCCAGCCAGCTGGATGGGCTGAGCGTGAGCCTGGGCCGGCT
GGGGACAAGGTGTGAGCCCGAGCCCTCCCGCCTCCAAGCCGTGTTCGAGGCCCTGCTCACCCAGTTTGAC
CGACTCAACCAGGCCACAGAGGACGTCTACCAGCTGGAGCAGCAGCTGCACAGCCTGCAAGGCCGCAGGA
GCAGCCGGGCGCCCGCCGGATCTTCCCGTGGCCCATCCCCGGGCCTGCGGCCAGCACTGCCCAGCCGCCT
TGCCCGGGCCAGTCGGGGTGTGGACCTGGCCACTGGCCCCAGCAGGACACCCCTTCGGGCCAAGAACAAG
GTCCACCCCAGCAGCACTGCGGCCGCTCGAGGTCACCCATTCGAACAAAAACTCATCTCAGAAGAGGATC
TGAATATGCATACCGGTCATCATCACCATCACCATTGAGTTTAAACCCGCTGATCAGCCTCGACTGTGCC
TTCTAGTTGCCAGCCATCTGTTGTTTGCCCCTCCCCCGTGCCTTCCTTGACCCTGGAAGGTGCCACTCCC
ACTGTCCTTTCCTAATAAAATGAGGAAATTGCATCGCATTGTCTGAGTAGGTGTCATTCTATTCTGGGGG
GTGGGGTGGGGCAGGACAGCAAGGGGGAGGATTGGGAAGACAATAGCAGGCATGCTGGGGATGCGGTGGG
CTCTATGGCTTCTGAGGCGGAAAGAACCAGCTGGGGCTCTAGGGGGTATCCCC
[124 nt withheld, positions 1944-2067]
C
[32 nt withheld, positions 2069-2100]
CA
[57 nt withheld, positions 2103-2159]
A
[49 nt withheld, positions 2161-2209]
CCTTTGACGTTGGAGTCCACGTTCTTT
[37 nt withheld, positions 2237-2273]
ACCCTATCTCGGTCTATTCTTTTGATTTATAAGGGATTTTGGGGATTTCGGCCTATTGGTTAAAAAATGA
GCTGATTTAACAAAAATTTAACGCGAATTAATTCTGTGGAATGTGTGTCAGTTAGGGTGTGGAAAGTCCC
CAGGCTCCCCAGGCAGGCAGAAGTATGCAAAGCATGCATCTCAATTAGTCAGCAACCAGGTGTGGAAAGT
CCCCAGGCTCCCCAGCAGGCAGAAGTATGCAAAGCATGCATCTCAATTAGTCAGCAACCATAGTCCCGCC
CCTAACTCCGCCCATCCCGCCCCTAACTCCGCCCAGTTCCGCCCATTCTCCGCCCCATGGCTGACTAATT
TTTTTTATTTATGCAGAGGCCGAGGCCGCCTCTGCCTCTGAGCTATTCCAGAAGTAGTGAGGAGGCTTTT
TTGGAGGCCTAGGCTTTTGCAAAAAGCTCCCGGGAGCTTGTATATCCATTTTCGGATCTGATCAGCACGT
GTTGACAATTAATCATCGGCATAGTATATCGGCATAGTATAATACGACAAGGTGAGGAACTAAACCATGG
CCAAGTTGACCAGTGCCGTTCCGGTGCTCACCGCGCGCGACGTCGCCGGAGCGGTCGAGTTCTGGACCGA
CCGGCTCGGGTTCTCCCGGGACTTCGTGGAGGACGACTTCGCCGGTGTGGTCCGGGACGACGTGACCCTG
TTCATCAGCGCGGTCCAGGACCAGGTGGTGCCGGACAACACCCTGGCCTGGGTGTGGGTGCGCGGCCTGG
ACGAGCTGTACGCCGAGTGGTCGGAGGTCGTGTCCACGAACTTCCGGGACGCCTCCGGGCCGGCCATGAC
CGAGATCGGCGAGCAGCCGTGGGGGCGGGAGTTCGCCCTGCGCGACCCGGCCGGCAACTGCGTGCACTTC
GTGGCCGAGGAGCAGGACTGACACGTGCTACGAGATTTCGATTCCACCGCCGCCTTCTATGAAAGGTTGG
GCTTCGGAATCGTTTTCCGGGACGCCGGCTGGATGATCCTCCAGCGCGGGGATCTCATGCTGGAGTTCTT
CGCCCACCCCAACTTGTTTATTGCAGCTTATAATGGTTACAAATAAAGCAATAGCATCACAAATTTCACA
AATAAAGCATTTTTTTCACTGCATTCTAGTTGTGGTTTGTCCAAACTCATCAATGTATCTTATCATGTCT
GTATACCGTCGACCTCTAGCTAGAGCTTGGCGTAATCATGGTCATAGCTGTTTCCTGTGTGAAATTGTTA
TCCGCTCACAATTCCACACAACATACGAGCCGGAAGCATAAAGTGTAAAGCCTGGGGTGCCTAATGAGTG
AGCTAACTCACATTAATTGCGTTGCGCTCACTGCCCGCTTTCCAGTCGGGAAACCTGTCGTGCCAGCTGC
ATTAATGAATCGGCCAACGCGCGGGGAGAGGCGGTTTGCGTATTGGGCGCTCTTCCGCTTCCTCGCTCAC
TGACTCGCTGCGCTCGGTCGTTCGGCTGCGGCGAGCGGTATCAGCTCACTCAAAGGCGGTAATACGGTTA
TCCACAGAATCAGGGGATAACGCAGGAAAGAACATGTGAGCAAAAGGCCAGCAAAAGGCCAGGAACCGTA
AAAAGGCCGCGTTGCTGGCGTTTTTCCATAGGCTCCGCCCCCCTGACGAGCATCACAAAAATCGACGCTC
AAGTCAGAGGTGGCGAAACCCGACAGGACTATAAAGATACCAGGCGTTTCCCCCTGGAAGCTCCCTCGTG
CGCTCTCCTGTTCCGACCCTGCCGCTTACCGGATACCTGTCCGCCTTTCTCCCTTCGGGAAGCGTGGCGC
TTTCTCAATGCTCACGCTGTAGGTATCTCAGTTCGGTGTAGGTCGTTCGCTCCAAGCTGGGCTGTGTGCA
CGAACCCCCCGTTCAGCCCGACCGCTGCGCCTTATCCGGTAACTATCGTCTTGAGTCCAACCCGGTAAGA
CACGACTTATCGCCACTGGCAGCAGCCACTGGTAACAGGATTAGCAGAGCGAGGTATGTAGGCGGTGCTA
CAGAGTTCTTGAAGTGGTGGCCTAACTACGGCTACACTAGAAGGACAGTATTTGGTATCTGCGCTCTGCT
GAAGCCAGTTACCTTCGGAAAAAGAGTTGGTAGCTCTTGATCCGGCAAACAAACCACCGCTGGTAGCGGT
GGTTTTTTTGTTTGCAAGCAGCAGATTACGCGCAGAAAAAAAGGATCTCAAGAAGATCCTTTGATCTTTT
CTACGGGGTCTGACGCTCAGTGGAACGAAAACTCACGTTAAGGGATTTTGGTCATGAGATTATCAAAAAG
GATCTTCACCTAGATCCTTTTAAATTAAAAATGAAGTTTTAAATCAATCTAAAGTATATATGAGTAAACT
TGGTCTGACAGTTACCAATGCTTAATCAGTGAGGCACCTATCTCAGCGATCTGTCTATTTCGTTCATCCA
TAGTTGCCTGACTCCCCGTCGTGTAGATAACTACGATACGGGAGGGCTTACCATCTGGCCCCAGTGCTGC
AATGATACCGCGAGACCCACGCTCACCGGCTCCAGATTTATCAGCAATAAACCAGCCAGCCGGAAGGGCC
GAGCGCAGAAGTGGTCCTGCAACTTTATCCGCCTCCATCCAGTCTATTAATTGTTGCCGGGAAGCTAGAG
TAAGTAGTTCGCCAGTTAATAGTTTGCGCAACGTTGTTGCCATTGCTACAGGCATCGTGGTGTCACGCTC
GTCGTTTGGTATGGCTTCATTCAGCTCCGGTTCCCAACGATCAAGGCGAGTTACATGATCCCCCATGTTG
TGCAAAAAAGCGGTTAGCTCCTTCGGTCCTCCGATCGTTGTCAGAAGTAAGTTGGCCGCAGTGTTATCAC
TCATGGTTATGGCAGCACTGCATAATTCTCTTACTGTCATGCCATCCGTAAGATGCTTTTCTGTGACTGG
TGAGTACTCAACCAAGTCATTCTGAGAATAGTGTATGCGGCGACCGAGTTGCTCTTGCCCGGCGTCAATA
CGGGATAATACCGCGCCACATAGCAGAACTTTAAAAGTGCTCATCATTGGAAAACGTTCTTCGGGGCGAA
AACTCTCAAGGATCTTACCGCTGTTGAGATCCAGTTCGATGTAACCCACTCGTGCACCCAACTGATCTTC
AGCATCTTTTACTTTCACCAGCGTTTCTGGGTGAGCAAAAACAGGAAGGCAAAATGCCGCAAAAAAGGGA
ATAAGGGCGACACGGAAATGTTGAATACTCATACTCTTCCTTTTTCAATATTATTGAAGCATTTATCAGG
GTTATTGTCTCATGAGCGGATACATATTTGAATGTATTTAGAAAAATAAACAAATAGGGGTTCCGCGCAC
ATTTCCCCGAAAAGTGCCACCTGACGTC
