>Addgene plasmid #83457 | pcDNA4/TO h-PKD1 FLS (4127-4303)-Myc/His | addgene partial sequence | sequence record 164713 | CMV-F 5'-CGCAAATGGGCGGTAGGCGTG-3'
CCTATCAGTGATAGAGATCTCCCTATCAGTGATAGAGATCGTCGACGAGCTCGTTTAGTGAACCGTCAGA
TCGCCTGGAGACGCCATCCACGCTGTTTTGACCTCCATAGAAGACACCGGGACCGATCCAGCCTCCGGAC
TCTAGCGTTTAAACTTAAGCTTGGTACCGAGCTCGGATCCACTAGTCCAGTGTGGTGGAATTCATGTACG
AGATGGTGGAGTTGTTCCTGCGCAGGCTGCGCCTCTGGATGGGCCTCAGCAAGGTCAAGGAGTTCCGCCA
CAAAGTCCGCTTTGAAGGGATGGAGCCGCTGCCCTCTCGCTCCTCCAGGGGCTCCAAGGTATCCCCGGAT
GTGCCCCCACCCAGCGCTGGCTCCGATGCCTCGCACCCCTCCACCTCCTCCAGCCAGCTGGATGGGCTGA
GCGTGAGCCTGGGCCGGCTGGGGACAAGGTGTGAGCCCGAGCCCTCCCGCCTCCAAGCCGTGTTCGAGGC
CCTGCTCACCCAGTTTGACCGACTCAACCAGGCCACAGAGGACGTCTACCAGCTGGAGCAGCAGCTGCAC
AGCCTGCAAGGCCGCAGGAGCAGCCGGGCGCCCGCCGGATCTTCCCGTGGCCCATCCCCGGGCCTGCGGC
CAGCACTGCCCAGCCGCCTTGCCCGGGCCAGTCGGGGTGTGGACCTGGCCACTGGCCCCAGCAGGACACC
CCTTCGGGCCAAGAACAAGGTCCACCCCAGCAGCACTGCGGCCGCTCGAGGTCACCCATTCGAACAAAAA
CTCATCTCAGAAGAGGATCTGAATATGCATACCGGTCATCATCACCATCACCATTGAGTTTAAACCCGCT
GATCAGCCTCGACTGTGCCTTCTAGTTGCCAGCCATCTGTTGTTTGCCCCTCCCCCGTGCCTTCCTTGAC
CCTGGAAGGTGCCACTCCCACTGTCCTTTCCTAATAAAATGAGGAAATTGCATCGCATT
