>Addgene plasmid #83457 | pcDNA4/TO h-PKD1 FLS (4127-4303)-Myc/His | addgene partial sequence | sequence record 164714 | BGH-rev 5'-TAGAAGGCACAGTCGAGG-3'
GGTGATGGTGATGATGACCGGTATGCATATTCAGATCCTCTTCTGAGATGAGTTTTTGTTCGAATGGGTG
ACCTCGAGCGGCCGCAGTGCTGCTGGGGTGGACCTTGTTCTTGGCCCGAAGGGGTGTCCTGCTGGGGCCA
GTGGCCAGGTCCACACCCCGACTGGCCCGGGCAAGGCGGCTGGGCAGTGCTGGCCGCAGGCCCGGGGATG
GGCCACGGGAAGATCCGGCGGGCGCCCGGCTGCTCCTGCGGCCTTGCAGGCTGTGCAGCTGCTGCTCCAG
CTGGTAGACGTCCTCTGTGGCCTGGTTGAGTCGGTCAAACTGGGTGAGCAGGGCCTCGAACACGGCTTGG
AGGCGGGAGGGCTCGGGCTCACACCTTGTCCCCAGCCGGCCCAGGCTCACGCTCAGCCCATCCAGCTGGC
TGGAGGAGGTGGAGGGGTGCGAGGCATCGGAGCCAGCGCTGGGTGGGGGCACATCCGGGGATACCTTGGA
GCCCCTGGAGGAGCGAGAGGGCAGCGGCTCCATCCCTTCAAAGCGGACTTTGTGGCGGAACTCCTTGACC
TTGCTGAGGCCCATCCAGAGGCGCAGCCTGCGCAGGAACAACTCCACCATCTCGTACATGAATTCCACCA
CACTGGACTAGTGGATCCGAGCTCGGTACCAAGCTTAAGTTTAAACGCTAGAGTCCGGAGGCTGGATCGG
TCCCGGTGTCTTCTATGGAGGTCAAAACAGCGTGGATGGCGTCTCCAGGCGATCTGACGGTTCACTAAAC
GAGCTCGTCGACGATCTCTATCACTGATAGGGAGATCTCTATCACTGATAGGGAGAGCTCTGCTTATATA
GACCTCCCACCGTACACGCCTACCGCCCATTTGCGTCAATGGGGCGGA
